Addgene plasmid #152087: pGBW-m4134251
Purpose: Mammalian expression plasmid for SARS-CoV-2 nsp7
Depositing lab: Ginkgo Bioworks & Benjie Chen. Depositing organization: Ginkgo Bioworks.
Backbone
  Vector backbone: pTwist_CMV_Puro_6
  Backbone size w/o insert (bp): 6080
  Vector type: Mammalian Expression
  Selectable markers: Puromycin
Growth in bacteria
  Bacterial resistance: Ampicillin, 100 μg/mL
  Growth temperature: 37°C
  Growth strain: DH5alpha
  Copy number: High Copy
Gene/Insert
  Gene/Insert name: SARS-CoV-2 nsp7
  Species: Severe acute respiratory syndrome coronavirus 2
  Insert size (bp): 242
  Mutation: wt
  Entrez Gene: ORF1ab (a.k.a. GU280_gp01)
  Promoter: CMV
  Tag / fusion protein: Cleavable TEV;3xFlag (C terminal on backbone)
  Cloning method: Unknown
Resource information
  A portion of this plasmid was derived from a plasmid made by: GinkgoBioworks
Depositor comments: NCBI reference sequence: YP_009725303.1
How to cite: pGBW-m4134251 was a gift from Ginkgo Bioworks & Benjie Chen (Addgene plasmid # 152087 ; http://n2t.net/addgene:152087 ; RRID:Addgene_152087)
