[The description below was written by a language model from this plasmid's Addgene catalogue record and pLannotate feature annotations shown in this document.]
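Description:
pGBW-m4134251 is a mammalian expression plasmid for SARS-CoV-2 nsp7, built on the pTwist_CMV_Puro_6 backbone. It is maintained in E. coli as a high-copy plasmid through a ColE1/pUC-type origin and an ampicillin resistance gene (AmpR, β-lactamase). For selection in mammalian cells it carries a separate cassette in which the human ubiquitin C (UbC) promoter drives puromycin N-acetyltransferase, followed by a synthetic polyadenylation signal.

The payload is the wild-type nsp7 coding region, a short insert of about 240 bp corresponding to one of the mature non-structural proteins processed from the viral ORF1ab polyprotein. It is expressed from the CMV immediate early enhancer and promoter. In the circular sequence record the enhancer lies at the end of the numbering and the promoter elements at the start, so the two are contiguous across the origin of the map. According to the catalogue entry, the backbone supplies a C-terminal tag consisting of a TEV protease cleavage site and a 3xFLAG epitope, allowing detection or affinity capture with anti-FLAG reagents and later removal of the tag. The automated annotation picks up only a FLAG fragment in this region and does not annotate the nsp7 open reading frame itself, which presumably sits between the promoter and that tag. The transcript ends at an SV40 polyadenylation signal. Bacterial T7 and rrnG terminators and β-globin insulator elements flank the cassettes, which should help limit transcriptional read-through and interference between units.

The record supports use for transient expression or puromycin-selected expression of tagged nsp7 in mammalian cells. No more specific application is stated.
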