Features (pLannotate 1.2.2; 19 found; start..end, strand, type, name):
     73..90      -  promoter       CMV promoter (fragment): human cytomegalovirus (CMV) immediate early promoter
    153..204     +  promoter       CMVd2 promoter: truncated human cytomegalovirus (CMV) immediate early promoter that yields moderately reduced expression relative to the full-length promoter
    591..613     +  CDS            FLAG (fragment): FLAG® epitope tag, followed by an enterokinase cleavage site
    667..788     -  polyA_signal   SV40 poly(A) signal: SV40 polyadenylation signal
    811..880     -  CDS            large T antigen (fragment): large T antigen from SV40 (simian virus 40)
    903..949     +  terminator     T7 terminator: transcription terminator for bacteriophage T7 RNA polymerase
    979..1115    +  terminator     rrnG terminator: transcription terminator from the E. coli ribosomal RNA rrnG operon (Albrechtsen et al., 1991)
   1160..1231    +  misc_feature   3' β-globin insulator: insulator downstream of the human β-globin locus (Farrell et al., 2002)
   1457..2045    -  rep_origin     ori: high-copy-number ColE1/pMB1/pBR322/pUC origin of replication
   2217..2281    -  CDS            bla(M) (fragment): β-lactamase lacking the signal sequence; bla(M); allows cytosolic expression of β-lactamase
   2545..3754    +  promoter       UbC promoter: human ubiquitin C promoter
   3758..4355    +  CDS            PuroR (fragment): puromycin N-acetyltransferase; pac from Streptomyces; confers resistance to puromycin
   4384..4432    +  polyA_signal   poly(A) signal: synthetic polyadenylation signal
   4698..5558    +  CDS            AmpR: β-lactamase; bla; confers resistance to ampicillin, carbenicillin, and related antibiotics
   5571..5707    +  terminator     rrnG terminator: transcription terminator from the E. coli ribosomal RNA rrnG operon (Albrechtsen et al., 1991)
   5859..5930    +  misc_feature   5' β-globin insulator: insulator upstream of the human β-globin locus (Farrell et al., 2002)
   5935..5981    -  terminator     T7 terminator: transcription terminator for bacteriophage T7 RNA polymerase
   5999..6047    -  polyA_signal   poly(A) signal: synthetic polyadenylation signal
   6128..6431    +  enhancer       CMV enhancer: human cytomegalovirus immediate early enhancer
>Addgene plasmid #152087 | pGBW-m4134251 | addgene full sequence | sequence record 297920 | Addgene NGS Result
CTGATGCGGTTTTGGCAGTACATCAATGGGCGTGGATAGCGGTTTGACTCACGGGGATTTCCAAGTCTCC
ACCCCATTGACGTCAATGGGAGTTTGTTTTGGCACCAAAATCAACGGGACTTTCCAAAATGTCGTAACAA
CTCCGCCCCATTGACGCAAATGGGCGGTAGGCGTGTACGGTGGGAGGTCTATATAAGCAGAGCTGGTTTA
GTGAACCGTCAGATCAGATCTTTGTCGATCCTACCATCCACTCGACACACCCGCCAGCGGCCGCCACCAT
GAAAATGTCAGATGTAAAGTGCACATCAGTAGTCTTACTCTCAGTTTTGCAACAACTCAGAGTAGAATCA
TCATCTAAATTGTGGGCTCAATGTGTCCAGTTACACAATGACATTCTCTTAGCTAAAGATACTACTGAAG
CCTTTGAAAAAATGGTTTCACTACTTTCTGTTTTGCTTTCCATGCAGGGTGCTGTAGACATAAACAAGCT
TTGTGAAGAAATGCTGGACAACAGGGCAACCTTAGAAAACCTTTACTTTCAGTCGATGGATTATAAGGAC
CACGATGGAGACTACAAAGATCATGACATTGATTACAAGGACGACGATGACAAATAAGCTAGCTTGACTG
ACTGAGATACAGCGTACCTTCAGCTCACAGACATGATAAGATACATTGATGAGTTTGGACAAACCACAAC
TAGAATGCAGTGAAAAAAATGCTTTATTTGTGAAATTTGTGATGCTATTGCTTTATTTGTAACCATTATA
AGCTGCAATAAACAAGTTAACAACAACAATTGCATTCATTTTATGTTTCAGGTTCAGGGGGAGGTGTGGG
AGGTTTTTTAAAGCAAGTAAAACCTCTACAAATGTGGTATTGGCCCATCTCTATCGGTATCGTAGCATAA
CCCCTTGGGGCCTCTAAACGGGTCTTGAGGGGTTTTTTGTGCCCCTCGGGCCGGATTGCTATCTACCGGC
ATTGGCGCAGAAAAAAATGCCTGATGCGACGCTGCGCGTCTTATACTCCCACATATGCCAGATTCAGCAA
CGGATACGGCTTCCCCAACTTGCCCACTTCCATACGTGTCCTCCTTACCAGAAATTTATCCTTAAGGTCG
TCAGCTATCCTGCAGGCGATCTCTCGATTTCGATCAAGACATTCCTTTAATGGTCTTTTCTGGACACCAC
TAGGGGTCAGAAGTAGTTCATCAAACTTTCTTCCCTCCCTAATCTCATTGGTTACCTTGGGCTATCGAAA
CTTAATTAACCAGTCAAGTCAGCTACTTGGCGAGATCGACTTGTCTGGGTTTCGACTACGCTCAGAATTG
CGTCAGTCAAGTTCGATCTGGTCCTTGCTATTGCACCCGTTCTCCGATTACGAGTTTCATTTAAATCATG
TGAGCAAAAGGCCAGCAAAAGGCCAGGAACCGTAAAAAGGCCGCGTTGCTGGCGTTTTTCCATAGGCTCC
GCCCCCCTGACGAGCATCACAAAAATCGACGCTCAAGTCAGAGGTGGCGAAACCCGACAGGACTATAAAG
ATACCAGGCGTTTCCCCCTGGAAGCTCCCTCGTGCGCTCTCCTGTTCCGACCCTGCCGCTTACCGGATAC
CTGTCCGCCTTTCTCCCTTCGGGAAGCGTGGCGCTTTCTCATAGCTCACGCTGTAGGTATCTCAGTTCGG
TGTAGGTCGTTCGCTCCAAGCTGGGCTGTGTGCACGAACCCCCCGTTCAGCCCGACCGCTGCGCCTTATC
CGGTAACTATCGTCTTGAGTCCAACCCGGTAAGACACGACTTATCGCCACTGGCAGCAGCCACTGGTAAC
AGGATTAGCAGAGCGAGGTATGTAGGCGGTGCTACAGAGTTCTTGAAGTGGTGGCCTAACTACGGCTACA
CTAGAAGAACAGTATTTGGTATCTGCGCTCTGCTGAAGCCAGTTACCTTCGGAAAAAGAGTTGGTAGCTC
TTGATCCGGCAAACAAACCACCGCTGGTAGCGGTGGTTTTTTTGTTTGCAAGCAGCAGATTACGCGCAGA
AAAAAAGGATCTCAAGAAGATCCTTTGATCTTTTCTACGGGGTCTGACGCTCAGTGGAACGAAAACTCAC
GTTAAGGGATTTTGGTCATGAGATTATCAAAAAGGATCTTCACCTAGATCCTTTTAAATTAAAAATGAAG
TTTTAAATCAATCTAAAGTATATATGAGTAAACTTGGTCTGACAGTTACCAATGCTTAATCAGTGAGGCA
CCTATCTCAGCGATCTGTCTATTTCGTTCATCCATAGTTGCATTTAAATTTCCGAACTCTCCAAGGCCCT
CGTCGGAAAATCTTCAAACCTTTCGTCCGATCCATCTTGCAGGCTACCTCTCGAACGAACTATCGCAAGT
CTCTTGGCCGGCCTTGCGCCTTGGCTATTGCTTGGCAGCGCCTATCGCCAGGTATTACTCCAATCCCGAA
TATCCGAGATCGGGATCACCCGAGAGAAGTTCAACCTACATCCTCAATCCCGATCTATCCGAGATCCGAG
GAATATCGAAATCGGGGCGCGCCTGGCCTCCGCGCCGGGTTTTGGCGCCTCCCGCGGGCGCCCCCCTCGT
CACGGCGAGCGCTGCCACGTCAGACGAAGGGCGCAGGAGCGTCCTGATCCTTCCGCCCGGACGCTCAGGA
CAGCGGCCCGCTGCTCATAAGACTCGGCCTTAGAACCCCAGTATCAGCAGAAGGACATTTTAGGACGGGA
CTTGGGTGACTCTAGGGCACTGGTTTTCTTTCCAGAGAGCGGAACAGGCGAGGAAAAGTAGTCCCTTCTC
GGCGATTCTGCGGAGGGATCTCCGTGGGGCGGTGAACGCCGATGATTATATAAGGACGCGCCGGGTGTGG
CACAGCTAGTTCCGTCGCAGCCGGGATTTGGGTCGCGGTTCTTGTTTGTGGATCGCTGTGATCGTCACTT
GGTGAGTAGCGGGCTGCTGGGCTGGCCGGGGCTTTCGTGGCCGCCGGGCCGCTCGGTGGGACGGAAGCGT
GTGGAGAGACCGCCAAGGGCTGTAGTCTGGGTCCGCGAGCAAGGTTGCCCTGAACTGGGGGTTGGGGGGA
GCGCAGCAAAATGGCGGCTGTTCCCGAGTCTTGAATGGAAGACGCTTGTGAGGCGGGCTGTGAGGTCGTT
GAAACAAGGTGGGGGGCATGGTGGGCGGCAAGAACCCAAGGTCTTGAGCCCTTCGCTAATGCGGGAAAGC
TCTTATTCGGGTGAGATGGGCTGGGCACCATCTGGGGACCCTGACGTGAAGTTTGTCACTGACTGGAGAA
CTCGGTTTGTCGTCTGTTGCGGGGGCGGCAGTTATGGCGGTGCCGTTGGGCAGTGCACCCGTACCTTTGG
GAGCGCGCGCCCTCGTCGTGTCGTGACGTCACCCGTTCTGTTGGCTTATAATGCAGGGTGGGGCCACCTG
CCGGTAGGTGTGCGGTAGGCTTTTCTCCGTCGCAGGACGCAGGGTTCGGGCCTAGGGTAGGCTCTCCTGA
ATCGACAGGCGCCGGACCTCTGGTGAGGGGAGGGATAAGTGAGGCGTCAGTTTCTTTGGTCGGTTTTATG
TACCTATCTTCTTAAGTAGCTGAAGCTCCGGTTTTGAACTATGCGCTCGGGGTTGGCGAGTGTGTTTTGT
GAAGTTTTTTAGGCACCTTTTGAAATGTAATCATTTGGGTCAATATGTAATTTTCAGTGTTAGACTTGTA
AATTGTCCGCTAAATTCTGGCCGTTTTTGGCTTTTTTGTTAGACAACATGACCGAGTACAAGCCCACGGT
GCGCCTCGCCACCCGCGACGACGTCCCCAGGGCCGTACGCACCCTCGCCGCCGCGTTCGCCGACTACCCC
GCCACGCGCCACACCGTCGATCCGGACCGCCACATCGAGCGGGTCACCGAGCTGCAAGAACTCTTCCTCA
CGCGCGTCGGGCTCGACATCGGCAAGGTGTGGGTCGCGGACGACGGCGCCGCGGTGGCGGTCTGGACCAC
GCCGGAGAGCGTCGAAGCGGGGGCGGTGTTCGCCGAGATCGGCCCGCGCATGGCCGAGTTGAGCGGTTCC
CGGCTGGCCGCGCAGCAACAGATGGAGGGCCTCCTGGCGCCGCACCGGCCCAAGGAGCCCGCGTGGTTCC
TGGCCACCGTCGGCGTCTCGCCCGACCACCAGGGCAAGGGTCTGGGCAGCGCCGTCGTGCTCCCCGGAGT
GGAGGCCGCCGAGCGCGCCGGGGTGCCCGCCTTCCTGGAGACCTCCGCGCCCCGCAACCTCCCCTTCTAC
GAGCGGCTCGGCTTCACCGTCACCGCCGACGTCGAGGTGCCCGAAGGACCGCGCACCTGGTGCATGACCC
GCAAGCCCGGTGCCTAGGCTAGTATGTAAGCCTAGTCTTAGATAATAAAATCGCTATCCATCGAAGATGG
ATGTGTGTTGGTTTTTTGTGTGTGTAACGCTAGGCGCGCCTGGTGTACCGAGAACGATCCTCTCAGTGCG
AGTCTCGACGATCCATATCGTTGCTTGGCAGTCAGCCAGTCGGAATCCAGCTTGGGACCCAGGAAGTCCA
ATCGTCAGATATTGTACTCAAGCCTGGTCACGGCAGCGTACCGATCTGTTTAAACCTAGATATTGATAGT
CTGATCGGTCAACGTATAATCGAGTCCTAGCTTTTGCAAACATCTATCAAGAGACAGGATCAGCAGGAGG
CTTTCGCATGAGTATTCAACATTTCCGTGTCGCCCTTATTCCCTTTTTTGCGGCATTTTGCCTTCCTGTT
TTTGCTCACCCAGAAACGCTGGTGAAAGTAAAAGATGCTGAAGATCAGTTGGGTGCGCGAGTGGGTTACA
TCGAACTGGATCTCAACAGCGGTAAGATCCTTGAGAGTTTTCGCCCCGAAGAACGCTTTCCAATGATGAG
CACTTTTAAAGTTCTGCTATGTGGCGCGGTATTATCCCGTATTGACGCCGGGCAAGAGCAACTCGGTCGC
CGCATACACTATTCTCAGAATGACTTGGTTGAGTATTCACCAGTCACAGAAAAGCATCTTACGGATGGCA
TGACAGTAAGAGAATTATGCAGTGCTGCCATAACCATGAGTGATAACACTGCGGCCAACTTACTTCTGAC
AACGATTGGAGGACCGAAGGAGCTAACCGCTTTTTTGCACAACATGGGGGATCATGTAACTCGCCTTGAT
CGTTGGGAACCGGAGCTGAATGAAGCCATACCAAACGACGAGCGTGACACCACGATGCCTGTAGCAATGG
CAACAACCTTGCGTAAACTATTAACTGGCGAACTACTTACTCTAGCTTCCCGGCAACAGTTGATAGACTG
GATGGAGGCGGATAAAGTTGCAGGACCACTTCTGCGCTCGGCCCTTCCGGCTGGCTGGTTTATTGCTGAT
AAATCTGGAGCCGGTGAGCGTGGGTCTCGCGGTATCATTGCAGCACTGGGGCCAGATGGTAAGCCCTCCC
GTATCGTAGTTATCTACACGACGGGGAGTCAGGCAACTATGGATGAACGAAATAGACAGATCGCTGAGAT
AGGTGCCTCACTGATTAAGCATTGGTAACCGATTCTAGGTGCATTGGCGCAGAAAAAAATGCCTGATGCG
ACGCTGCGCGTCTTATACTCCCACATATGCCAGATTCAGCAACGGATACGGCTTCCCCAACTTGCCCACT
TCCATACGTGTCCTCCTTACCAGAAATTTATCCTTAAGATCCCGAATCGTTTAAACTCGACTCTGGCTCT
ATCGAATCTCCGTCGTTTCGAGCTTACGCGAACAGCCGTGGCGCTCATTTGCTCGTCGGGCATCGAATCT
CGTCAGCTATCGTCAGCTTACCTTTTTGGCAGCGATCGCGGCTCCCGACATCTTGGACCATTAGCTCCAC
AGGTATCTTCTTCCCTCTAGTGGTCATAACAGCAGCTTCAGCTACCTCTCAATTCAAAAAACCCCTCAAG
ACCCGTTTAGAGGCCCCAAGGGGTTATGCTATCAATCGTTGCGTTACACACACAAAAAACCAACACACAT
CCATCTTCGATGGATAGCGATTTTATTATCTAACTGCTGATCGAGTGTAGCCAGATCTAGTAATCAATTA
CGGGGTCATTAGTTCATAGCCCATATATGGAGTTCCGCGTTACATAACTTACGGTAAATGGCCCGCCTGG
CTGACCGCCCAACGACCCCCGCCCATTGACGTCAATAATGACGTATGTTCCCATAGTAACGCCAATAGGG
ACTTTCCATTGACGTCAATGGGTGGAGTATTTACGGTAAACTGCCCACTTGGCAGTACATCAAGTGTATC
ATATGCCAAGTACGCCCCCTATTGACGTCAATGACGGTAAATGGCCCGCCTGGCATTATGCCCAGTACAT
GACCTTATGGGACTTTCCTACTTGGCAGTACATCTACGTATTAGTCATCGCTATTACCATG
